Addgene plasmid #105639: pIRESN2_GFP_YTA_Champ1_328-354
Purpose: Expresses fragment (amnio acids 328-354) of human Champ1 protein tagged with GFP
Depositing lab: Thanos Halazonetis. Depositing organization: University of Geneva.
Backbone
  Vector backbone: pIRESneo2 GFP YTA
  Vector type: Mammalian Expression
  Selectable markers: Neomycin (select with G418)
Growth in bacteria
  Bacterial resistance: Ampicillin, 100 μg/mL
  Growth temperature: 37°C
  Growth strain: DH5alpha
  Copy number: High Copy
Gene/Insert
  Gene/Insert name: Champ1 (alt name: CAMP, C13orf8)
  Species: H. sapiens (human)
  Insert size (bp): 78
  Entrez Gene: CHAMP1 (a.k.a. C13orf8, CAMP, CHAMP, MRD40, ZNF828)
  Tag / fusion protein: GFP YTA (N terminal on backbone)
  Cloning method: Restriction Enzyme; 5′ cloning site BamHI (unknown if destroyed); 3′ cloning site NotI (unknown if destroyed)
  Sequencing primers: 5′ CGTGTACGGTGGGAGGTC; 3′ GCCTGCCACACCTCAAGC
Terms and licenses: Academic/Nonprofit Terms; Industry Terms: Not Available to Industry
How to cite: pIRESN2_GFP_YTA_Champ1_328-354 was a gift from Thanos Halazonetis (Addgene plasmid # 105639 ; http://n2t.net/addgene:105639 ; RRID:Addgene_105639)
