[The description below was written by a language model from this plasmid's Addgene catalogue record and pLannotate feature annotations shown in this document.]
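Description:
pIRESN2_GFP_YTA_Champ1_328-354 is a mammalian expression plasmid of about 6.1 kb, built on a pIRESneo2 derivative that already carries an N-terminal GFP tag (listed as "GFP YTA"; the record does not explain the YTA designation). It is propagated in E. coli through a high-copy ColE1/pUC-type origin with ampicillin selection from a β-lactamase gene. Transfected mammalian cells can be selected with G418.

The payload is a 78 bp fragment of human CHAMP1 (also known as CAMP, C13orf8 or ZNF828) encoding amino acids 328-354. It was cloned between BamHI and NotI so that it is fused downstream of the GFP coding sequence. The feature table annotates the GFP open reading frame, matched by the annotation tool to a folding-reporter GFP variant. It does not call the short CHAMP1 segment separately, and this presumably lies in the unannotated stretch just after GFP.

Transcription is driven by the CMV immediate early enhancer and promoter, and a T7 promoter sits upstream of the cloning region. Downstream of the fusion, a chimeric intron is followed by an EMCV IRES and the NeoR/KanR aminoglycoside phosphotransferase gene, and the transcript ends at a bovine growth hormone polyadenylation signal. Because the GFP fusion and the resistance gene are translated from a single bicistronic mRNA, G418-resistant cells should generally also express the tagged peptide, which favours recovery of stable expressing populations. Several small annotated fragments (HIV-1 LTR, SV40 promoter and poly(A), lac elements, bom) look like partial matches or backbone remnants rather than functional parts.

The stated purpose is simply expression of this GFP-tagged CHAMP1 fragment, and the record does not specify the downstream experiments.
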