Features (pLannotate 1.2.2; 20 found; start..end, strand, type, name):
    120..499     +  enhancer       CMV enhancer: human cytomegalovirus immediate early enhancer
    500..703     +  promoter       CMV promoter: human cytomegalovirus (CMV) immediate early promoter
    699..732     +  LTR            5' LTR (truncated) (fragment): truncated 5' long terminal repeat (LTR) from HIV-1
    748..766     +  promoter       T7 promoter: promoter for bacteriophage T7 RNA polymerase
    812..856     +  misc_feature   MCS (fragment): multiple cloning site
    899..1609    +  CDS            Folding Reporter GFP: Folding Reporter GFP is a basic (constitutively fluorescent) green fluorescent protein published in 1999, derived from Aequorea victoria.
   1768..1997    +  intron         chimeric intron: chimera between introns from adenovirus and immunoglobulin heavy chain genes
   2162..2624    +  misc_feature   IRES: internal ribosome entry site (IRES) of the encephalomyocarditis virus (EMCV)
   2660..3463    +  CDS            NeoR/KanR: aminoglycoside phosphotransferase from Tn5; aph(3')-II (or nptII); confers resistance to neomycin, kanamycin, and G418 (Geneticin®)
   3501..3725    +  polyA_signal   bGH poly(A) signal: bovine growth hormone polyadenylation signal
   3729..3750    +  promoter       SV40 promoter (fragment): SV40 enhancer and early promoter
   3760..3811    +  polyA_signal   SV40 poly(A) signal (fragment): SV40 polyadenylation signal
   3875..3891    -  protein_bind   lac operator: The lac repressor binds to the lac operator to inhibit transcription in E. coli. This inhibition can be relieved by adding lactose or isopropyl-β-D-thiogalactopyranoside (IPTG). lac repressor encoded by lacI
   3899..3929    -  promoter       lac promoter: promoter for the E. coli lac operon
   3944..3965    -  protein_bind   CAP binding site: CAP binding activates transcription in the presence of cAMP. E. coli catabolite activator protein
   3978..4070    -  CDS            lacI (fragment): lac repressor; lacI; The lac repressor binds to the lac operator to inhibit transcription in E. coli. This inhibition can be relieved by adding lactose or isopropyl-β-D-thiogalactopyranoside (IPTG).
   4253..4841    -  rep_origin     ori: high-copy-number ColE1/pMB1/pBR322/pUC origin of replication
   5012..5872    -  CDS            AmpR: β-lactamase; bla; confers resistance to ampicillin, carbenicillin, and related antibiotics
   5873..5977    -  promoter       AmpR promoter: bla
   6036..6088    -  misc_feature   bom (fragment): basis of mobility region from pBR322
>Addgene plasmid #105639 | pIRESN2_GFP_YTA_Champ1_328-354 | addgene full sequence | sequence record 203817 | Addgene NGS Result
GTGCGCGAGCAAAATTTAAGCTACAACAAGGCAAGGCTTGACCGACAATTGCATGAAGAATCTGCTTAGG
GTTAGGCGTTTTGCGCTGCTTCGCGATGTACGGGCCAGATATACGCGTTGACATTGATTATTGACTAGTT
ATTAATAGTAATCAATTACGGGGTCATTAGTTCATAGCCCATATATGGAGTTCCGCGTTACATAACTTAC
GGTAAATGGCCCGCCTGGCTGACCGCCCAACGACCCCCGCCCATTGACGTCAATAATGACGTATGTTCCC
ATAGTAACGCCAATAGGGACTTTCCATTGACGTCAATGGGTGGAGTATTTACGGTAAACTGCCCACTTGG
CAGTACATCAAGTGTATCATATGCCAAGTACGCCCCCTATTGACGTCAATGACGGTAAATGGCCCGCCTG
GCATTATGCCCAGTACATGACCTTATGGGACTTTCCTACTTGGCAGTACATCTACGTATTAGTCATCGCT
ATTACCATGGTGATGCGGTTTTGGCAGTACATCAATGGGCGTGGATAGCGGTTTGACTCACGGGGATTTC
CAAGTCTCCACCCCATTGACGTCAATGGGAGTTTGTTTTGGCACCAAAATCAACGGGACTTTCCAAAATG
TCGTAACAACTCCGCCCCATTGACGCAAATGGGCGGTAGGCGTGTACGGTGGGAGGTCTATATAAGCAGA
GCTCTCTGGCTAACTAGAGAACCCACTGCTTACTGGCTTATCGAAATTAATACGACTCACTATAGGGAGA
CCCAAGCTTGGTACCGAGCTCGGATCGATATCTGCGGCCTAGCTAGCGCTACCGGACTCAGATCTCGAGC
TCAAGCTTCGAATTCTAAGTGAGTAAAGGACCCACCGGTCGCCACCATGGAATCCTCTAGCAAAGGAGAA
GAACTCTTCACTGGAGTTGTCCCAATTCTTGTTGAATTAGATGGTGATGTTAACGGCCACAAGTTCTCTG
TCAGTGGAGAGGGTGAAGGTGATGCAACATACGGAAAACTTACCCTGAAGTTCATCTGCACTACTGGCAA
ACTGCCTGTTCCTTGGCCAACACTAGTCACTACTCTGTGCTATGGTGTTCAATGCTTTTCAAGATACCCG
GATCATATGAAACGGCATGACTTTTTCAAGAGTGCCATGCCCGAAGGTTATGTACAGGAACGTACCATCT
ACTTCAAAGATGACGGCAACTACAAGACACGTGCTGAAGTCAAGTTTGAAGGTGATACCCTTGTTAATAG
AATCGAGTTAAAAGGTATTGACTTCAAGGAAGATGGCAACATTCTGGGACACAAACTCGAGTACAACTAT
AACTCACACAATGTATACATCACGGCAGACAAACAAAAGAATGGGATCAAAGCTAACTTCAAGACCCGCC
ACAACATTGAAGATGGAAGCGTTCAACTAGCAGACCATTATCAACAAAATACTCCAATTGGCGATGGCCC
TGTCCTTTTACCAGACAACCATTACCTGTCCACACAATCTGCCCTTTCGAAAGATCCCAACGAAAAGAGA
GACCACATGGTCCTTCTTGAGTTTGTAACAGCTGCTGGGATTACACATGGCATGGATGAACTGTATAAGG
GATCCTCAGCATCATCAGGACCTTGGAAGCCAGCTAAACCTGCTCCATCTGTGTCTCCTGGACCTTGGAA
ACCAATTCCTTCTGTATGAGCGGCCGCATAGATAACTGATCCAGTGTGCTGGAATTAATTCGCTGTCTGC
GAGGGCCAGCTGTTGGGGTGAGTACTCCCTCTCAAAAGCGGGCATGACTTCTGCGCTAAGATTGTCAGTT
TCCAAAAACGAGGAGGATTTGATATTCACCTGGCCCGCGGTGATGCCTTTGAGGGTGGCCGCGTCCATCT
GGTCAGAAAAGACAATCTTTTTGTTGTCAAGCTTGAGGTGTGGCAGGCTTGAGATCTGGCCATACACTTG
AGTGACAATGACATCCACTTTGCCTTTCTCTCCACAGGTGTCCACTCCCAGGTCCAACTGCAGGTCGAGC
ATGCATCTAGGGCGGCCAATTCCGCCCCTCTCCCCCCCCCCTAACGTTACTGGCCGAAGCCGCTTGGAAT
AAGGCCGGTGTGCGTTTGTCTATATGTTATTTTCCACCATATTGCCGTCTTTTGGCAATGTGAGGGCCCG
GAAACCTGGCCCTGTCTTCTTGACGAGCATTCCTAGGGGTCTTTCCCCTCTCGCCAAAGGAATGCAAGGT
CTGTTGAATGTCGTGAAGGAAGCAGTTCCTCTGGAAGCTTCTTGAAGACAAACAACGTCTGTAGCGACCC
TTTGCAGGCAGCGGAACCCCCCACCTGGCGACAGGTGCCTCTGCGGCCAAAAGCCACGTGTATAAGATAC
ACCTGCAAAGGCGGCACAACCCCAGTGCCACGTTGTGAGTTGGATAGTTGTGGAAAGAGTCAAATGGCTC
TCCTCAAGCGTATTCAACAAGGGGCTGAAGGATGCCCAGAAGGTACCCCATTGTATGGGATCTGATCTGG
GGCCTCGGTGCACATGCTTTACATGTGTTTAGTCGAGGTTAAAAAAACGTCTAGGCCCCCCGAACCACGG
GGACGTGGTTTTCCTTTGAAAAACACGATGATAAGCTTGCCACAACCCGGGATAATTCCTGCAGCCAATA
TGGGATCGGCCATTGAACAAGATGGATTGCACGCAGGTTCTCCGGCCGCTTGGGTGGAGAGGCTATTCGG
CTATGACTGGGCACAACAGACAATCGGCTGCTCTGATGCCGCCGTGTTCCGGCTGTCAGCGCAGGGGCGC
CCGGTTCTTTTTGTCAAGACCGACCTGTCCGGTGCCCTGAATGAACTGCAGGACGAGGCAGCGCGGCTAT
CGTGGCTGGCCACGACGGGCGTTCCTTGCGCAGCTGTGCTCGACGTTGTCACTGAAGCGGGAAGGGACTG
GCTGCTATTGGGCGAAGTGCCGGGGCAGGATCTCCTGTCATCTCACCTTGCTCCTGCCGAGAAAGTATCC
ATCATGGCTGATGCAATGCGGCGGCTGCATACGCTTGATCCGGCTACCTGCCCATTCGACCACCAAGCGA
AACATCGCATCGAGCGAGCACGTACTCGGATGGAAGCCGGTCTTGTCGATCAGGATGATCTGGACGAAGA
GCATCAGGGGCTCGCGCCAGCCGAACTGTTCGCCAGGCTCAAGGCGCGCATGCCCGACGGCGATGATCTC
GTCGTGACCCATGGCGATGCCTGCTTGCCGAATATCATGGTGGAAAATGGCCGCTTTTCTGGATTCATCG
ACTGTGGCCGGCTGGGTGTGGCGGACCGCTATCAGGACATAGCGTTGGCTACCCGTGATATTGCTGAAGA
GCTTGGCGGCGAATGGGCTGACCGCTTCCTCGTGCTTTACGGTATCGCCGCTCCCGATTCGCAGCGCATC
GCCTTCTATCGCCTTCTTGACGAGTTCTTCTGAGGGGATCAATTCTCTAGAGCTCGCTGATCAGCCTCGA
CTGTGCCTTCTAGTTGCCAGCCATCTGTTGTTTGCCCCTCCCCCGTGCCTTCCTTGACCCTGGAAGGTGC
CACTCCCACTGTCCTTTCCTAATAAAATGAGGAAATTGCATCGCATTGTCTGAGTAGGTGTCATTCTATT
CTGGGGGGTGGGGTGGGGCAGGACAGCAAGGGGGAGGATTGGGAAGACAATAGCAGGCATGCTGGGGATG
CGGTGGGCTCTATGGCTTCTGAGGCGGAAAGAACCAGCTGGGGCTCGAGTGCATTCTAGTTGTGGTTTGT
CCAAACTCATCAATGTATCTTATCATGTCTGTATACCGTCGACCTCTAGCTAGAGCTTGGCGTAATCATG
GTCATAGCTGTTTCCTGTGTGAAATTGTTATCCGCTCACAATTCCACACAACATACGAGCCGGAAGCATA
AAGTGTAAAGCCTGGGGTGCCTAATGAGTGAGCTAACTCACATTAATTGCGTTGCGCTCACTGCCCGCTT
TCCAGTCGGGAAACCTGTCGTGCCAGCTGCATTAATGAATCGGCCAACGCGCGGGGAGAGGCGGTTTGCG
TATTGGGCGCTCTTCCGCTTCCTCGCTCACTGACTCGCTGCGCTCGGTCGTTCGGCTGCGGCGAGCGGTA
TCAGCTCACTCAAAGGCGGTAATACGGTTATCCACAGAATCAGGGGATAACGCAGGAAAGAACATGTGAG
CAAAAGGCCAGCAAAAGGCCAGGAACCGTAAAAAGGCCGCGTTGCTGGCGTTTTTCCATAGGCTCCGCCC
CCCTGACGAGCATCACAAAAATCGACGCTCAAGTCAGAGGTGGCGAAACCCGACAGGACTATAAAGATAC
CAGGCGTTTCCCCCTGGAAGCTCCCTCGTGCGCTCTCCTGTTCCGACCCTGCCGCTTACCGGATACCTGT
CCGCCTTTCTCCCTTCGGGAAGCGTGGCGCTTTCTCATAGCTCACGCTGTAGGTATCTCAGTTCGGTGTA
GGTCGTTCGCTCCAAGCTGGGCTGTGTGCACGAACCCCCCGTTCAGCCCGACCGCTGCGCCTTATCCGGT
AACTATCGTCTTGAGTCCAACCCGGTAAGACACGACTTATCGCCACTGGCAGCAGCCACTGGTAACAGGA
TTAGCAGAGCGAGGTATGTAGGCGGTGCTACAGAGTTCTTGAAGTGGTGGCCTAACTACGGCTACACTAG
AAGAACAGTATTTGGTATCTGCGCTCTGCTGAAGCCAGTTACCTTCGGAAAAAGAGTTGGTAGCTCTTGA
TCCGGCAAACAAACCACCGCTGGTAGCGGTGGTTTTTTTGTTTGCAAGCAGCAGATTACGCGCAGAAAAA
AAGGATCTCAAGAAGATCCTTTGATCTTTTCTACGGGGTCTGACGCTCAGTGGAACGAAAACTCACGTTA
AGGGATTTTGGTCATGAGATTATCAAAAAGGATCTTCACCTAGATCCTTTTAAATTAAAAATGAAGTTTT
AAATCAATCTAAAGTATATATGAGTAAACTTGGTCTGACAGTTACCAATGCTTAATCAGTGAGGCACCTA
TCTCAGCGATCTGTCTATTTCGTTCATCCATAGTTGCCTGACTCCCCGTCGTGTAGATAACTACGATACG
GGAGGGCTTACCATCTGGCCCCAGTGCTGCAATGATACCGCGAGACCCACGCTCACCGGCTCCAGATTTA
TCAGCAATAAACCAGCCAGCCGGAAGGGCCGAGCGCAGAAGTGGTCCTGCAACTTTATCCGCCTCCATCC
AGTCTATTAATTGTTGCCGGGAAGCTAGAGTAAGTAGTTCGCCAGTTAATAGTTTGCGCAACGTTGTTGC
CATTGCTACAGGCATCGTGGTGTCACGCTCGTCGTTTGGTATGGCTTCATTCAGCTCCGGTTCCCAACGA
TCAAGGCGAGTTACATGATCCCCCATGTTGTGCAAAAAAGCGGTTAGCTCCTTCGGTCCTCCGATCGTTG
TCAGAAGTAAGTTGGCCGCAGTGTTATCACTCATGGTTATGGCAGCACTGCATAATTCTCTTACTGTCAT
GCCATCCGTAAGATGCTTTTCTGTGACTGGTGAGTACTCAACCAAGTCATTCTGAGAATAGTGTATGCGG
CGACCGAGTTGCTCTTGCCCGGCGTCAATACGGGATAATACCGCGCCACATAGCAGAACTTTAAAAGTGC
TCATCATTGGAAAACGTTCTTCGGGGCGAAAACTCTCAAGGATCTTACCGCTGTTGAGATCCAGTTCGAT
GTAACCCACTCGTGCACCCAACTGATCTTCAGCATCTTTTACTTTCACCAGCGTTTCTGGGTGAGCAAAA
ACAGGAAGGCAAAATGCCGCAAAAAAGGGAATAAGGGCGACACGGAAATGTTGAATACTCATACTCTTCC
TTTTTCAATATTATTGAAGCATTTATCAGGGTTATTGTCTCATGAGCGGATACATATTTGAATGTATTTA
GAAAAATAAACAAATAGGGGTTCCGCGCACATTTCCCCGAAAAGTGCCACCTGACGTCGACGGATCGGGA
GATCTCCCGATCCCCTATGGTGCACTCTCAGTACAATCTGCTCTGATGCCGCATAGTTAAGCCAGTATCT
GCTCCCTGCTTGTGTGTTGGAGGTCGCTGAGTA
