>Addgene plasmid #105639 | pIRESN2_GFP_YTA_Champ1_328-354 | depositor partial sequence | sequence record 199895 | Covers part of the vector with GFP tag and full insert
ATGGGAGTTTGTTTTGGCACCAAAATCAACGGGACTTTCCAAAATGTCGTAACAACTCCGCCCCATTGAC
GCAAATGGGCGGTAGGCGTGTACGGTGGGAGGTCTATATAAGCAGAGCTCTCTGGCTAACTAGAGAACCC
ACTGCTTACTGGCTTATCGAAATTAATACGACTCACTATAGGGAGACCCAAGCTTGGTACCGAGCTCGGA
TCGATATCTGCGGCCTAGCTAGCGCTACCGGACTCAGATCTCGAGCTCAAGCTTCGAATTCTAAGTGAGT
AAAGGACCCACCGGTCGCCACCATGGAATCCTCTAGCAAAGGAGAAGAACTCTTCACTGGAGTTGTCCCA
ATTCTTGTTGAATTAGATGGTGATGTTAACGGCCACAAGTTCTCTGTCAGTGGAGAGGGTGAAGGTGATG
CAACATACGGAAAACTTACCCTGAAGTTCATCTGCACTACTGGCAAACTGCCTGTTCCTTGGCCAACACT
AGTCACTACTCTGTGCTATGGTGTTCAATGCTTTTCAAGATACCCGGATCATATGAAACGGCATGACTTT
TTCAAGAGTGCCATGCCCGAAGGTTATGTACAGGAACGTACCATCTACTTCAAAGATGACGGCAACTACA
AGACACGTGCTGAAGTCAAGTTTGAAGGTGATACCCTTGTTAATAGAATCGAGTTAAAAGGTATTGACTT
CAAGGAAGATGGCAACATTCTGGGACACAAACTCGAGTACAACTATAACTCACACAATGTATACATCACG
GCAGACAAACAAAAGAATGGGATCAAAGCTAACTTCAAGACCCGCCACAACATTGAAGATGGAAGCGTTC
AACTAGCAGACCATTATCAACAAAATACTCCAATTGGCGATGGCCCTGTCCTTTTACCAGACAACCATTA
CCTGTCCACACAATCTGCCCTTTCGAAAGATCCCAACGAAAAGAGAGACCACATGGTCCTTCTTGAGTTT
GTAACAGCTGCTGGGATTACACATGGCATGGATGAACTGTATAAGGGATCCTCAGCATCATCAGGACCTT
GGAAGCCAGCTAAACCTGCTCCATCTGTGTCTCCTGGACCTTGGAAACCAATTCCTTCTGTATGAGCGGC
CGCATAGATAACTGATCCAGTGTGCTGGAATTAATTCGCTGTCTGCGAGGGCCAGCTGTTGGGGTGAGTA
CTCCCTCTCAAAAGCGGGCATGACTTCTGCGCTAAGATTGTCAGTTTCCAAAAACGAGGAGGATTTGATA
TTCACCTGGCCCGCGGTGATGCCTTTGAGGGTGGCCGCGTCCATCTGGTCAGAAAAGACAATCTTTTTGT
TGT
